>Addgene plasmid #80224 | non-targeting control gRNA (BRDN0001147816) | depositor full sequence | sequence record 150926 | Full Sequence
CCCGGGTGCAAAGATGGATAAAGTTTTAAACAGAGAGGAATCTTTGCAGCTAATGGACCTTCTAGGTCTT
GAAAGGAGTGGGAATTGGCTCCGGTGCCCGTCAGTGGGCAGAGCGCACATCGCCCACAGTCCCCGAGAAG
TTGGGGGGAGGGGTCGGCAATTGATCCGGTGCCTAGAGAAGGTGGCGCGGGGTAAACTGGGAAAGTGATG
TCGTGTACTGGCTCCGCCTTTTTCCCGAGGGTGGGGGAGAACCGTATATAAGTGCAGTAGTCGCCGTGAA
CGTTCTTTTTCGCAACGGGTTTGCCGCCAGAACACAGGTAAGTGCCGTGTGTGGTTCCCGCGGGCCTGGC
CTCTTTACGGGTTATGGCCCTTGCGTGCCTTGAATTACTTCCACCTGGCTGCAGTACGTGATTCTTGATC
CCGAGCTTCGGGTTGGAAGTGGGTGGGAGAGTTCGAGGCCTTGCGCTTAAGGAGCCCCTTCGCCTCGTGC
TTGAGTTGAGGCCTGGCCTGGGCGCTGGGGCCGCCGCGTGCGAATCTGGTGGCACCTTCGCGCCTGTCTC
GCTGCTTTCGATAAGTCTCTAGCCATTTAAAATTTTTGATGACCTGCTGCGACGCTTTTTTTCTGGCAAG
ATAGTCTTGTAAATGCGGGCCAAGATCTGCACACTGGTATTTCGGTTTTTGGGGCCGCGGGCGGCGACGG
GGCCCGTGCGTCCCAGCGCACATGTTCGGCGAGGCGGGGCCTGCGAGCGCGGCCACCGAGAATCGGACGG
GGGTAGTCTCAAGCTGGCCGGCCTGCTCTGGTGCCTGGCCTCGCGCCGCCGTGTATCGCCCCGCCCTGGG
CGGCAAGGCTGGCCCGGTCGGCACCAGTTGCGTGAGCGGAAAGATGGCCGCTTCCCGGCCCTGCTGCAGG
GAGCTCAAAATGGAGGACGCGGCGCTCGGGAGAGCGGGCGGGTGAGTCACCCACACAAAGGAAAAGGGCC
TTTCCGTCCTCAGCCGTCGCTTCATGTGACTCCACGGAGTACCGGGCGCCGTCCAGGCACCTCGATTAGT
TCTCGAGCTTTTGGAGTACGTCGTCTTTAGGTTGGGGGGAGGGGTTTTATGCGATGGAGTTTCCCCACAC
TGAGTGGGTGGAGACTGAAGTTAGGCCAGCTTGGCACTTGATGTAATTCTCCTTGGAATTTGCCCTTTTT
GAGTTTGGATCTTGGTTCATTCTCAAGCCTCAGACAGTGGTTCAAAGTTTTTTTCTTCCATTTCAGGTGT
CGTGACGTACGGCCACCATGACCGAGTACAAGCCCACGGTGCGCCTCGCCACCCGCGACGACGTCCCCAG
GGCCGTACGCACCCTCGCCGCCGCGTTCGCCGACTACCCCGCCACGCGCCACACCGTCGATCCGGACCGC
CACATCGAGCGGGTCACCGAGCTGCAAGAACTCTTCCTCACGCGCGTCGGGCTCGACATCGGCAAGGTGT
GGGTCGCGGACGACGGCGCCGCCGTGGCGGTCTGGACCACGCCGGAGAGCGTCGAAGCGGGGGCGGTGTT
CGCCGAGATCGGCCCGCGCATGGCCGAGTTGAGCGGTTCCCGGCTGGCCGCGCAGCAACAGATGGAAGGC
CTCCTGGCGCCGCACCGGCCCAAGGAGCCCGCGTGGTTCCTGGCCACCGTCGGAGTCTCGCCCGACCACC
AGGGCAAGGGTCTGGGCAGCGCCGTCGTGCTCCCCGGAGTGGAGGCGGCCGAGCGCGCCGGGGTGCCCGC
CTTCCTGGAGACCTCCGCGCCCCGCAACCTCCCCTTCTACGAGCGGCTCGGCTTCACCGTCACCGCCGAC
GTCGAGGTGCCCGAAGGACCGCGCACCTGGTGCATGACCCGCAAGCCCGGTGCCTGAACGCGTTAAGTCG
ACAATCAACCTCTGGATTACAAAATTTGTGAAAGATTGACTGGTATTCTTAACTATGTTGCTCCTTTTAC
GCTATGTGGATACGCTGCTTTAATGCCTTTGTATCATGCTATTGCTTCCCGTATGGCTTTCATTTTCTCC
TCCTTGTATAAATCCTGGTTGCTGTCTCTTTATGAGGAGTTGTGGCCCGTTGTCAGGCAACGTGGCGTGG
TGTGCACTGTGTTTGCTGACGCAACCCCCACTGGTTGGGGCATTGCCACCACCTGTCAGCTCCTTTCCGG
GACTTTCGCTTTCCCCCTCCCTATTGCCACGGCGGAACTCATCGCCGCCTGCCTTGCCCGCTGCTGGACA
GGGGCTCGGCTGTTGGGCACTGACAATTCCGTGGTGTTGTCGGGGAAATCATCGTCCTTTCCTTGGCTGC
TCGCCTGTGTTGCCACCTGGATTCTGCGCGGGACGTCCTTCTGCTACGTCCCTTCGGCCCTCAATCCAGC
GGACCTTCCTTCCCGCGGCCTGCTGCCGGCTCTGCGGCCTCTTCCGCGTCTTCGCCTTCGCCCTCAGACG
AGTCGGATCTCCCTTTGGGCCGCCTCCCCGCGTCGACTTTAAGACCAATGACTTACAAGGCAGCTGTAGA
TCTTAGCCACTTTTTAAAAGAAAAGGGGGGACTGGAAGGGCTAATTCACTCCCAACGAAGACAAGATCTG
CTTTTTGCTTGTACTGGGTCTCTCTGGTTAGACCAGATCTGAGCCTGGGAGCTCTCTGGCTAACTAGGGA
ACCCACTGCTTAAGCCTCAATAAAGCTTGCCTTGAGTGCTTCAAGTAGTGTGTGCCCGTCTGTTGTGTGA
CTCTGGTAACTAGAGATCCCTCAGACCCTTTTAGTCAGTGTGGAAAATCTCTAGCAGTACGTATAGTAGT
TCATGTCATCTTATTATTCAGTATTTATAACTTGCAAAGAAATGAATATCAGAGAGTGAGAGGAACTTGT
TTATTGCAGCTTATAATGGTTACAAATAAAGCAATAGCATCACAAATTTCACAAATAAAGCATTTTTTTC
ACTGCATTCTAGTTGTGGTTTGTCCAAACTCATCAATGTATCTTATCATGTCTGGCTCTAGCTATCCCGC
CCCTAACTCCGCCCATCCCGCCCCTAACTCCGCCCAGTTCCGCCCATTCTCCGCCCCATGGCTGACTAAT
TTTTTTTATTTATGCAGAGGCCGAGGCCGCCTCGGCCTCTGAGCTATTCCAGAAGTAGTGAGGAGGCTTT
TTTGGAGGCCTAGGGACGTACCCAATTCGCCCTATAGTGAGTCGTATTACGCGCGCTCACTGGCCGTCGT
TTTACAACGTCGTGACTGGGAAAACCCTGGCGTTACCCAACTTAATCGCCTTGCAGCACATCCCCCTTTC
GCCAGCTGGCGTAATAGCGAAGAGGCCCGCACCGATCGCCCTTCCCAACAGTTGCGCAGCCTGAATGGCG
AATGGG
[124 nt withheld, positions 3367-3490]
C
[91 nt withheld, positions 3492-3582]
A
[49 nt withheld, positions 3584-3632]
CCTTTGACGTTGGAGTCCACGTTCTTT
[37 nt withheld, positions 3660-3696]
ACCCTATCTCGGTCTATTCTTTTGATTTATAAGGGATTTTGCCGATTTCGGCCTATTGGTTAAAAAATGA
GCTGATTTAACAAAAATTTAACGCGAATTTTAACAAAATATTAACGCTTACAATTTAGGTGGCACTTTTC
GGGGAAATGTGCGCGGAACCCCTATTTGTTTATTTTTCTAAATACATTCAAATATGTATCCGCTCATGAG
ACAATAACCCTGATAAATGCTTCAATAATATTGAAAAAGGAAGAGTATGAGTATTCAACATTTCCGTGTC
GCCCTTATTCCCTTTTTTGCGGCATTTTGCCTTCCTGTTTTTGCTCACCCAGAAACGCTGGTGAAAGTAA
AAGATGCTGAAGATCAGTTGGGTGCACGAGTGGGTTACATCGAACTGGATCTCAACAGCGGTAAGATCCT
TGAGAGTTTTCGCCCCGAAGAACGTTTTCCAATGATGAGCACTTTTAAAGTTCTGCTATGTGGCGCGGTA
TTATCCCGTATTGACGCCGGGCAAGAGCAACTCGGTCGCCGCATACACTATTCTCAGAATGACTTGGTTG
AGTACTCACCAGTCACAGAAAAGCATCTTACGGATGGCATGACAGTAAGAGAATTATGCAGTGCTGCCAT
AACCATGAGTGATAACACTGCGGCCAACTTACTTCTGACAACGATCGGAGGACCGAAGGAGCTAACCGCT
TTTTTGCACAACATGGGGGATCATGTAACTCGCCTTGATCGTTGGGAACCGGAGCTGAATGAAGCCATAC
CAAACGACGAGCGTGACACCACGATGCCTGTAGCAATGGCAACAACGTTGCGCAAACTATTAACTGGCGA
ACTACTTACTCTAGCTTCCCGGCAACAATTAATAGACTGGATGGAGGCGGATAAAGTTGCAGGACCACTT
CTGCGCTCGGCCCTTCCGGCTGGCTGGTTTATTGCTGATAAATCTGGAGCCGGTGAGCGTGGGTCTCGCG
GTATCATTGCAGCACTGGGGCCAGATGGTAAGCCCTCCCGTATCGTAGTTATCTACACGACGGGGAGTCA
GGCAACTATGGATGAACGAAATAGACAGATCGCTGAGATAGGTGCCTCACTGATTAAGCATTGGTAACTG
TCAGACCAAGTTTACTCATATATACTTTAGATTGATTTAAAACTTCATTTTTAATTTAAAAGGATCTAGG
TGAAGATCCTTTTTGATAATCTCATGACCAAAATCCCTTAACGTGAGTTTTCGTTCCACTGAGCGTCAGA
CCCCGTAGAAAAGATCAAAGGATCTTCTTGAGATCCTTTTTTTCTGCGCGTAATCTGCTGCTTGCAAACA
AAAAAACCACCGCTACCAGCGGTGGTTTGTTTGCCGGATCAAGAGCTACCAACTCTTTTTCCGAAGGTAA
CTGGCTTCAGCAGAGCGCAGATACCAAATACTGTTCTTCTAGTGTAGCCGTAGTTAGGCCACCACTTCAA
GAACTCTGTAGCACCGCCTACATACCTCGCTCTGCTAATCCTGTTACCAGTGGCTGCTGCCAGTGGCGAT
AAGTCGTGTCTTACCGGGTTGGACTCAAGACGATAGTTACCGGATAAGGCGCAGCGGTCGGGCTGAACGG
GGGGTTCGTGCACACAGCCCAGCTTGGAGCGAACGACCTACACCGAACTGAGATACCTACAGCGTGAGCT
ATGAGAAAGCGCCACGCTTCCCGAAGGGAGAAAGGCGGACAGGTATCCGGTAAGCGGCAGGGTCGGAACA
GGAGAGCGCACGAGGGAGCTTCCAGGGGGAAACGCCTGGTATCTTTATAGTCCTGTCGGGTTTCGCCACC
TCTGACTTGAGCGTCGATTTTTGTGATGCTCGTCAGGGGGGCGGAGCCTATGGAAAAACGCCAGCAACGC
GGCCTTTTTACGGTTCCTGGCCTTTTGCTGGCCTTTTGCTCACATGTTCTTTCCTGCGTTATCCCCTGAT
TCTGTGGATAACCGTATTACCGCCTTTGAGTGAGCTGATACCGCTCGCCGCAGCCGAACGACCGAGCGCA
GCGAGTCAGTGAGCGAGGAAGCGGAAGAGCGCCCAATACGCAAACCGCCTCTCCCCGCGCGTTGGCCGAT
TCATTAATGCAGCTGGCACGACAGGTTTCCCGACTGGAAAGCGGGCAGTGAGCGCAACGCAATTAATGTG
AGTTAGCTCACTCATTAGGCACCCCAGGCTTTACACTTTATGCTTCCGGCTCGTATGTTGTGTGGAATTG
TGAGCGGATAACAATTTCACACAGGAAACAGCTATGACCATGATTACGCCAAGCGCGCAATTAACCCTCA
CTAAAGGGAACAAAAGCTGGAGCTGCAAGCTTAATGTAGTCTTATGCAATACTCTTGTAGTCTTGCAACA
TGGTAACGATGAGTTAGCAACATGCCTTACAAGGAGAGAAAAAGCACCGTGCATGCCGATTGGTGGAAGT
AAGGTGGTACGATCGTGCCTTATTAGGAAGGCAACAGACGGGTCTGACATGGATTGGACGAACCACTGAA
TTGCCGCATTGCAGAGATATTGTATTTAAGTGCCTAGCTCGATACATAAACGGGTCTCTCTGGTTAGACC
AGATCTGAGCCTGGGAGCTCTCTGGCTAACTAGGGAACCCACTGCTTAAGCCTCAATAAAGCTTGCCTTG
AGTGCTTCAAGTAGTGTGTGCCCGTCTGTTGTGTGACTCTGGTAACTAGAGATCCCTCAGACCCTTTTAG
TCAGTGTGGAAAATCTCTAGCAGTGGCGCCCGAACAGGGACTTGAAAGCGAAAGGGAAACCAGAGGAGCT
CTCTCGACGCAGGACTCGGCTTGCTGAAGCGCGCACGGCAAGAGGCGAGGGGCGGCGACTGGTGAGTACG
CCAAAAATTTTGACTAGCGGAGGCTAGAAGGAGAGAGATGGGTGCGAGAGCGTCAGTATTAAGCGGGGGA
GAATTAGATCGCGATGGGAAAAAATTCGGTTAAGGCCAGGGGGAAAGAAAAAATATAAATTAAAACATAT
AGTATGGGCAAGCAGGGAGCTAGAACGATTCGCAGTTAATCCTGGCCTGTTAGAAACATCAGAAGGCTGT
AGACAAATACTGGGACAGCTACAACCATCCCTTCAGACAGGATCAGAAGAACTTAGATCATTATATAATA
CAGTAGCAACCCTCTATTGTGTGCATCAAAGGATAGAGATAAAAGACACCAAGGAAGCTTTAGACAAGAT
AGAGGAAGAGCAAAACAAAAGTAAGACCACCGCACAGCAAGCGGCCGCTGATCTTCAGACCTGGAGGAGG
AGATATGAGGGACAATTGGAGAAGTGAATTATATAAATATAAAGTAGTAAAAATTGAACCATTAGGAGTA
GCACCCACCAAGGCAAAGAGAAGAGTGGTGCAGAGAGAAAAAAGAGCAGTGGGAATAGGAGCTTTGTTCC
TTGGGTTCTTGGGAGCAGCAGGAAGCACTATGGGCGCAGCGTCAATGACGCTGACGGTACAGGCCAGACA
ATTATTGTCTGGTATAGTGCAGCAGCAGAACAATTTGCTGAGGGCTATTGAGGCGCAACAGCATCTGTTG
CAACTCACAGTCTGGGGCATCAAGCAGCTCCAGGCAAGAATCCTGGCTGTGGAAAGATACCTAAAGGATC
AACAGCTCCTGGGGATTTGGGGTTGCTCTGGAAAACTCATTTGCACCACTGCTGTGCCTTGGAATGCTAG
TTGGAGTAATAAATCTCTGGAACAGATTTGGAATCACACGACCTGGATGGAGTGGGACAGAGAAATTAAC
AATTACACAAGCTTAATACACTCCTTAATTGAAGAATCGCAAAACCAGCAAGAAAAGAATGAACAAGAAT
TATTGGAATTAGATAAATGGGCAAGTTTGTGGAATTGGTTTAACATAACAAATTGGCTGTGGTATATAAA
ATTATTCATAATGATAGTAGGAGGCTTGGTAGGTTTAAGAATAGTTTTTGCTGTACTTTCTATAGTGAAT
AGAGTTAGGCAGGGATATTCACCATTATCGTTTCAGACCCACCTCCCAACCCCGAGGGGACCCAGAGAGG
GCCTATTTCCCATGATTCCTTCATATTTGCATATACGATACAAGGCTGTTAGAGAGATAATTAGAATTAA
TTTGACTGTAAACACAAAGATATTAGTACAAAATACGTGACGTAGAAAGTAATAATTTCTTGGGTAGTTT
GCAGTTTTAAAATTATGTTTTAAAATGGACTATCATATGCTTACCGTAACTTGAAAGTATTTCGATTTCT
TGGCTTTATATATCTTGTGGAAAGGACGAAACACCGGGTCTCACCTGCACCCCGAAGTTTTAGAGCTAGA
AATAGCAAGTTAAAATAAGGCTAGTCCGTTATCAACTTGAAAAAGTGGCACCGAGTCGGTGCTTTTTTAA
GCTTGGCGTAACTAGATCTTGAGACAAATGGCAGTATTCATCCACAATTTTAAAAGAAAAGGGGGGATTG
GGGGGTACAGTGCAGGGGAAAGAATAGTAGACATAATAGCAACAGACATACAAACTAAAGAATTACAAAA
ACAAATTACAAAAATTCAAAATTTTCGGGTTTATTACAGGGACAGCAGAGATCCACTTTGGCGCCGGCTC
GAGGGGG
Features (pLannotate 1.2.2; 29 found; start..end, strand, type, name):
     14..80      +  CDS            small t antigen (fragment): SV40 (simian virus 40) small t antigen
    106..317     +  promoter       EF-1α core promoter: core promoter for human elongation factor EF-1α
    318..1256    +  intron         EF-1α intron A: intron upstream of the start codon of human EF-1α
   1278..1877    +  CDS            PuroR (fragment): puromycin N-acetyltransferase; pac from Streptomyces; confers resistance to puromycin
   1893..2481    +  misc_feature   WPRE: woodchuck hepatitis virus posttranscriptional regulatory element
   2532..2551    +  misc_feature   cPPT/CTS (fragment): central polypurine tract and central termination sequence of HIV-1
   2553..2786    +  LTR            3' LTR (ΔU3): self-inactivating 3' long terminal repeat (LTR) from HIV-1
   2864..2985    +  polyA_signal   SV40 poly(A) signal: SV40 polyadenylation signal
   3025..3160    +  rep_origin     SV40 ori: SV40 origin of replication
   3181..3199    -  promoter       T7 promoter: promoter for bacteriophage T7 RNA polymerase
   3207..3362    +  CDS            lacZα (fragment): LacZα fragment of β-galactosidase; lacZ fragment
   3367..3795    +  rep_origin     f1 ori (sequence partly withheld): f1 bacteriophage origin of replication; arrow indicates direction of (+) strand synthesis
   3848..3952    +  promoter       AmpR promoter: bla
   3953..4813    +  CDS            AmpR: β-lactamase; bla; confers resistance to ampicillin, carbenicillin, and related antibiotics
   4984..5572    +  rep_origin     ori: high-copy-number ColE1/pMB1/pBR322/pUC origin of replication
   5755..5847    +  CDS            lacI (fragment): lac repressor; lacI; The lac repressor binds to the lac operator to inhibit transcription in E. coli. This inhibition can be relieved by adding lactose or isopropyl-β-D-thiogalactopyranoside (IPTG).
   5860..5881    +  protein_bind   CAP binding site: CAP binding activates transcription in the presence of cAMP. E. coli catabolite activator protein
   5896..5926    +  promoter       lac promoter: promoter for the E. coli lac operon
   5934..5950    +  protein_bind   lac operator: The lac repressor binds to the lac operator to inhibit transcription in E. coli. This inhibition can be relieved by adding lactose or isopropyl-β-D-thiogalactopyranoside (IPTG). lac repressor encoded by lacI
   5995..6013    +  promoter       T3 promoter: promoter for bacteriophage T3 RNA polymerase
   6041..6267    +  promoter       RSV promoter: Rous sarcoma virus enhancer/promoter
   6268..6448    +  LTR            5' LTR (truncated): truncated 5' long terminal repeat (LTR) from HIV-1
   6495..6620    +  misc_feature   HIV-1 Ψ: packaging signal of human immunodeficiency virus type 1
   6604..6967    +  CDS            HIV-1 gag (fragment): gag protein from human immunodeficiency virus 1; gag
   7113..7346    +  misc_feature   RRE: The Rev response element (RRE) of HIV-1 allows for Rev-dependent mRNA export from the nucleus to the cytoplasm.
   7723..7749    +  CDS            Rev (fragment): human immunodeficiency virus 1 (HIV-1) Rev protein; rev; enhances nuclear export of unspliced and incompletely spliced viral mRNAs
   7753..7993    +  promoter       U6 promoter: RNA polymerase III promoter for human U6 snRNA
   8023..8098    +  misc_RNA       gRNA scaffold: guide RNA scaffold for the Streptococcus pyogenes CRISPR/Cas9 system
   8154..8271    +  misc_feature   cPPT/CTS: central polypurine tract and central termination sequence of HIV-1
