[The description below was written by a language model from this plasmid's Addgene catalogue record and pLannotate feature annotations shown in this document.]
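Description:
The non-targeting control gRNA (BRDN0001147816) plasmid is a third-generation lentiviral guide RNA vector built on the lentiGuide-Puro backbone, intended for delivery into mammalian cells as a negative control in CRISPR-Cas9 experiments. In bacteria it is maintained through a high-copy ColE1/pUC-type origin and selected with ampicillin via the β-lactamase gene. An f1 origin, an SV40 origin and residual lac and T7/T3 promoter elements from the cloning backbone are also annotated.

The lentiviral transfer cassette begins with an RSV promoter fused to a truncated HIV-1 5' LTR, which makes genomic RNA production Tat-independent. This is followed by the Ψ packaging signal with a partial gag sequence and the Rev response element for nuclear export of the unspliced transcript. It ends in a ΔU3 self-inactivating 3' LTR with a downstream SV40 polyadenylation signal.

Within this frame, a human U6 RNA polymerase III promoter drives the guide, a 20-nucleotide spacer joined to the Streptococcus pyogenes Cas9 gRNA scaffold. The spacer is catalogued as non-targeting with human listed as the species. After a cPPT/CTS element, an EF-1α core promoter with its intron A expresses puromycin N-acetyltransferase, and a WPRE enhances transcript expression.

No Cas9 coding sequence is annotated, so the nuclease must be supplied separately, for example in cells already expressing it. Transduced cells are selected with puromycin. The construct serves as a baseline for comparing gene-targeting guides in knockout experiments or screens, and was deposited in connection with work on optimized sgRNA design.
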