Addgene plasmid #80224: non-targeting control gRNA (BRDN0001147816)
Purpose: 3rd generation lentiviral gRNA plasmid, non-targeting control gRNA
Depositing lab: John Doench & David Root. Depositing organization: Broad Institute. Publication: Optimized sgRNA design to maximize activity and minimize off-target effects of CRISPR-Cas9. Doench JG, Fusi N, Sullender M, Hegde M, Vaimberg EW, Donovan KF, Smith I, Tothova Z, Wilen C, Orchard R, Virgin HW, Listgarten J, Root DE. Nat Biotechnol. 2016 Jan 18. doi: 10.1038/nbt.3437. PubMed 26780180.
Backbone
  Vector backbone: lentiGuide-Puro
  Backbone manufacturer: Zhang Lab (Addgene plasmid # 52963)
  Vector type: Mammalian Expression, Lentiviral, CRISPR
  Selectable markers: Puromycin
Growth in bacteria
  Bacterial resistance: Ampicillin, 100 μg/mL
  Growth temperature: 37°C
  Growth strain: DH5alpha
  Copy number: High Copy
Gene/Insert
  Gene/Insert name: Non-targeting control gRNA
  gRNA/shRNA sequence: GGTCTCACCTGCACCCCGAA
  Species: H. sapiens (human)
  Promoter: hU6
  Cloning method: Unknown
  Sequencing primers: 5′ U6-F; 3′ pS2-R
Terms and licenses: Academic/Nonprofit Terms; Industry Terms: Not Available to Industry
How to cite: non-targeting control gRNA (BRDN0001147816) was a gift from John Doench & David Root (Addgene plasmid # 80224 ; http://n2t.net/addgene:80224 ; RRID:Addgene_80224)
