>Addgene plasmid #80224 | non-targeting control gRNA (BRDN0001147816) | depositor partial sequence | sequence record 150927 | Target Sequence
GGTCTCACCTGCACCCCGAA
