>Addgene plasmid #80224 | non-targeting control gRNA (BRDN0001147816) | addgene partial sequence | sequence record 189130 | hU6-F
TAGAAAGTAATAATTTCTTGGGTAGTTTGCANTTTTAAAATTATGTTTTAAAATGGACTATCATATGCTT
ACCGTAACTTGAAAGTATTTCGATTTCTTGGCTTTATATATCTTGTGGAAAGGACGAAACACCGGGTCTC
ACCTGCACCCCGAAGTTTTAGAGCTAGAAATAGCAAGTTAAAATAAGGCTAGTCCGTTATCAACTTGAAA
AAGTGGCACCGAGTCGGTGCTTTTTTAAGCTTGGCGTAACTAGATCTTGAGACAAATGGCAGTATTCATC
CACAATTTTAAAAGAAAAGGGGGGATTGGGGGGTACAGTGCAGGGGAAAGAATAGTAGACATAATAGCAA
CAGACATACAAACTAAAGAATTACAAAAACAAATTACAAAAATTCAAAATTTTCGGGTTTATTACAGGGA
CAGCAGAGATCCACTTTGGCGCCGGCTCGAGGGGGCCCGGGTGCAAAGATGGATAAAGTTTTAAACAGAG
AGGAATCTTTGCAGCTAATGGACCTTCTAGGTCTTGAAAGGAGTGGGAATTGGCTCCGGTGCCCGTCAGT
GGGCAGAGCG
